Addgene plasmid #62966: pRPR1(1xTetO)_gRNA_handle_RPR1t
Purpose: (Empty Backbone) aTc inducible gRNA expression vector
Depositing lab: Timothy Lu. Depositing organization: Massachusetts Institute of Technology. Publication: Tunable and Multifunctional Eukaryotic Transcription Factors Based on CRISPR/Cas. Farzadfard F, Perli SD, Lu TK. ACS Synth Biol. 2013 Sep 11. 10.1021/sb400081r PubMed 23977949.
Backbone
  Vector backbone: pRS425
  Backbone size (bp): 7700
  Vector type: Yeast Expression
  Promoter: RPR1
Growth in bacteria
  Bacterial resistance: Ampicillin, 100 μg/mL
  Growth temperature: 37°C
  Growth strain: DH5alpha
  Copy number: High Copy
Gene/Insert
  Cloning method: Restriction Enzyme
  Sequencing primers: 5′ AATACGCAAACCGCCTCTCC; 3′ TGTGCTGCAAGGCGATTAAGTTGG
Terms and licenses: Academic/Nonprofit Terms; Industry Terms: Not Available to Industry
How to cite: pRPR1(1xTetO)_gRNA_handle_RPR1t was a gift from Timothy Lu (Addgene plasmid # 62966 ; http://n2t.net/addgene:62966 ; RRID:Addgene_62966)
