[The description below was written by a language model from this plasmid's Addgene catalogue record, the feature table of its GenBank file and pLannotate feature annotations shown in this document.]
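Description:
pRPR1(1xTetO)_gRNA_handle_RPR1t is a yeast expression shuttle vector built on the pRS425 backbone and catalogued as an empty backbone for anhydrotetracycline (aTc)-inducible guide RNA expression. The full depositor sequence is about 7.7 kb. In Saccharomyces cerevisiae the plasmid is maintained episomally through the 2μ origin and selected by the LEU2 auxotrophic marker under its own promoter. In E. coli it replicates at high copy from a ColE1/pUC-type origin and is selected with ampicillin through the β-lactamase gene. An f1 origin, lac promoter/operator and lacZα remnants, and flanking T3 and T7 promoters are carried over from the pRS multiple cloning region. Short hits to lacI, rop, bom and several yeast genes (TIM9, NFS1, YO192) appear to be backbone or flanking genomic fragments rather than functional payload.

The functional cassette consists of the promoter of the S. cerevisiae RNase P RNA gene (RPR1), a gap of a few dozen bases, the Streptococcus pyogenes Cas9 gRNA scaffold ("handle"), and the RPR1 terminator. The plasmid name indicates a single tet operator in the promoter. The full-sequence annotation does not call it, but a partial 692 bp GenBank record held for this plasmid annotates one TetR-binding tetO site near the scaffold and terminator. A TetR-bound operator would be expected to block gRNA transcription until aTc relieves repression, although TetR is not encoded on this plasmid and must come from elsewhere. The catalogue lists no insert, yet the sequence record title mentions expression of an "a1" gRNA, so whether a spacer is already present is not clear from the record. New elements are added by restriction enzyme cloning. The associated publication concerns tunable CRISPR/Cas-based transcription factors in eukaryotes.
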