Features (pLannotate 1.2.2; 23 found; start..end, strand, type, name):
     69..1411    +  rep_origin     2μ ori: yeast 2μ plasmid origin of replication
   1438..1542    +  promoter       AmpR promoter: bla
   1543..2403    +  CDS            AmpR: β-lactamase; bla; confers resistance to ampicillin, carbenicillin, and related antibiotics
   2574..3162    +  rep_origin     ori: high-copy-number ColE1/pMB1/pBR322/pUC origin of replication
   3345..3437    +  CDS            lacI (fragment): lac repressor; lacI; The lac repressor binds to the lac operator to inhibit transcription in E. coli. This inhibition can be relieved by adding lactose or isopropyl-β-D-thiogalactopyranoside (IPTG).
   3450..3471    +  protein_bind   CAP binding site: CAP binding activates transcription in the presence of cAMP. E. coli catabolite activator protein
   3486..3516    +  promoter       lac promoter: promoter for the E. coli lac operon
   3524..3540    +  protein_bind   lac operator: The lac repressor binds to the lac operator to inhibit transcription in E. coli. This inhibition can be relieved by adding lactose or isopropyl-β-D-thiogalactopyranoside (IPTG). lac repressor encoded by lacI
   3585..3603    +  promoter       T3 promoter: promoter for bacteriophage T3 RNA polymerase
   3626..4032    +  promoter       RPR1 promoter: RPR1; promoter for the S. cerevisiae RNase P RNA gene
   4060..4135    +  misc_RNA       gRNA scaffold: guide RNA scaffold for the Streptococcus pyogenes CRISPR/Cas9 system
   4148..4210    +  terminator     RPR1 terminator: transcription terminator for the S. cerevisiae RNase P RNA gene
   4343..4594    -  CDS            TIM9: TIM9_YEAST - Experimental evidence at protein level: Swiss-Prot protein existence level 1. Mitochondrial intermembrane chaperone that participates in the import and insertion of multi-pass transmembrane proteins into the mitochondrial inner membrane. Also required for the transfer of beta- barrel precursors from the TOM complex to the sorting and assembly machinery (SAM complex) of the outer membrane. Acts as a chaperone-like protein that protects the hydrophobic precursors from aggregation and guide them through the mitochondrial intermembrane space. Compared to TIM10, it may have a strong st
   4600..4618    -  promoter       T7 promoter: promoter for bacteriophage T7 RNA polymerase
   4626..4781    +  CDS            lacZα (fragment): LacZα fragment of β-galactosidase; lacZ fragment
   4785..5240    +  rep_origin     f1 ori (sequence partly withheld): f1 bacteriophage origin of replication; arrow indicates direction of (+) strand synthesis
   5241..5293    -  misc_feature   bom (fragment): basis of mobility region from pBR322
   5323..5400    +  CDS            YO192_YEAST (fragment): Experimental evidence at protein level: Swiss-Prot protein existence level 1. From Saccharomyces cerevisiae (strain ATCC 204508 / S288c) (Baker's yeast).
   5540..5944    +  promoter       LEU2 promoter: S. cerevisiae LEU2
   5957..7051    +  CDS            LEU2: 3-isopropylmalate dehydrogenase, required for leucine biosynthesis; S. cerevisiae LEU2; yeast auxotrophic marker
   7413..7514    -  CDS            NFS1 (fragment): NFS1_YEAST - Also known as SPL1 From Saccharomyces cerevisiae (strain ATCC 204508 / S288c) (Baker's yeast).
   7527..7577    -  misc_feature   bom (fragment): basis of mobility region from pBR322
   7679..1       -  CDS            rop (fragment) (across the origin): Rop protein, which maintains plasmids at low copy number; rop
>Addgene plasmid #62966 | pRPR1(1xTetO)_gRNA_handle_RPR1t | depositor full sequence | sequence record 104049 | aTc-inducible RPR1 promoter driving a1gRNA expression
GACGAAAGGGCCTCGTGATACGCCTATTTTTATAGGTTAATGTCATGATAATAATGGTTTCTTAGTATGA
TCCAATATCAAAGGAAATGATAGCATTGAAGGATGAGACTAATCCAATTGAGGAGTGGCAGCATATAGAA
CAGCTAAAGGGTAGTGCTGAAGGAAGCATACGATACCCCGCATGGAATGGGATAATATCACAGGAGGTAC
TAGACTACCTTTCATCCTACATAAATAGACGCATATAAGTACGCATTTAAGCATAAACACGCACTATGCC
GTTCTTCTCATGTATATATATATACAGGCAACACGCAGATATAGGTGCGACGTGAACAGTGAGCTGTATG
TGCGCAGCTCGCGTTGCATTTTCGGAAGCGCTCGTTTTCGGAAACGCTTTGAAGTTCCTATTCCGAAGTT
CCTATTCTCTAGAAAGTATAGGAACTTCAGAGCGCTTTTGAAAACCAAAAGCGCTCTGAAGACGCACTTT
CAAAAAACCAAAAACGCACCGGACTGTAACGAGCTACTAAAATATTGCGAATACCGCTTCCACAAACATT
GCTCAAAAGTATCTCTTTGCTATATATCTCTGTGCTATATCCCTATATAACCTACCCATCCACCTTTCGC
TCCTTGAACTTGCATCTAAACTCGACCTCTACATTTTTTATGTTTATCTCTAGTATTACTCTTTAGACAA
AAAAATTGTAGTAAGAACTATTCATAGAGTGAATCGAAAACAATACGAAAATGTAAACATTTCCTATACG
TAGTATATAGAGACAAAATAGAAGAAACCGTTCATAATTTTCTGACCAATGAAGAATCATCAACGCTATC
ACTTTCTGTTCACAAAGTATGCGCAATCCACATCGGTATAGAATATAATCGGGGATGCCTTTATCTTGAA
AAAATGCACCCGCAGCTTCGCTAGTAATCAGTAAACGCGGGAAGTGGAGTCAGGCTTTTTTTATGGAAGA
GAAAATAGACACCAAAGTAGCCTTCTTCTAACCTTAACGGACCTACAGTGCAAAAAGTTATCAAGAGACT
GCATTATAGAGCGCACAAAGGAGAAAAAAAGTAATCTAAGATGCTTTGTTAGAAAAATAGCGCTCTCGGG
ATGCATTTTTGTAGAACAAAAAAGAAGTATAGATTCTTTGTTGGTAAAATAGCGCTCTCGCGTTGCATTT
CTGTTCTGTAAAAATGCAGCTCAGATTCTTTGTTTGAAAAATTAGCGCTCTCGCGTTGCATTTTTGTTTT
ACAAAAATGAAGCACAGATTCTTCGTTGGTAAAATAGCGCTTTCGCGTTGCATTTCTGTTCTGTAAAAAT
GCAGCTCAGATTCTTTGTTTGAAAAATTAGCGCTCTCGCGTTGCATTTTTGTTCTACAAAATGAAGCACA
GATGCTTCGTTCAGGTGGCACTTTTCGGGGAAATGTGCGCGGAACCCCTATTTGTTTATTTTTCTAAATA
CATTCAAATATGTATCCGCTCATGAGACAATAACCCTGATAAATGCTTCAATAATATTGAAAAAGGAAGA
GTATGAGTATTCAACATTTCCGTGTCGCCCTTATTCCCTTTTTTGCGGCATTTTGCCTTCCTGTTTTTGC
TCACCCAGAAACGCTGGTGAAAGTAAAAGATGCTGAAGATCAGTTGGGTGCACGAGTGGGTTACATCGAA
CTGGATCTCAACAGCGGTAAGATCCTTGAGAGTTTTCGCCCCGAAGAACGTTTTCCAATGATGAGCACTT
TTAAAGTTCTGCTATGTGGCGCGGTATTATCCCGTATTGACGCCGGGCAAGAGCAACTCGGTCGCCGCAT
ACACTATTCTCAGAATGACTTGGTTGAGTACTCACCAGTCACAGAAAAGCATCTTACGGATGGCATGACA
GTAAGAGAATTATGCAGTGCTGCCATAACCATGAGTGATAACACTGCGGCCAACTTACTTCTGACAACGA
TCGGAGGACCGAAGGAGCTAACCGCTTTTTTGCACAACATGGGGGATCATGTAACTCGCCTTGATCGTTG
GGAACCGGAGCTGAATGAAGCCATACCAAACGACGAGCGTGACACCACGATGCCTGTAGCAATGGCAACA
ACGTTGCGCAAACTATTAACTGGCGAACTACTTACTCTAGCTTCCCGGCAACAATTAATAGACTGGATGG
AGGCGGATAAAGTTGCAGGACCACTTCTGCGCTCGGCCCTTCCGGCTGGCTGGTTTATTGCTGATAAATC
TGGAGCCGGTGAGCGTGGGTCTCGCGGTATCATTGCAGCACTGGGGCCAGATGGTAAGCCCTCCCGTATC
GTAGTTATCTACACGACGGGGAGTCAGGCAACTATGGATGAACGAAATAGACAGATCGCTGAGATAGGTG
CCTCACTGATTAAGCATTGGTAACTGTCAGACCAAGTTTACTCATATATACTTTAGATTGATTTAAAACT
TCATTTTTAATTTAAAAGGATCTAGGTGAAGATCCTTTTTGATAATCTCATGACCAAAATCCCTTAACGT
GAGTTTTCGTTCCACTGAGCGTCAGACCCCGTAGAAAAGATCAAAGGATCTTCTTGAGATCCTTTTTTTC
TGCGCGTAATCTGCTGCTTGCAAACAAAAAAACCACCGCTACCAGCGGTGGTTTGTTTGCCGGATCAAGA
GCTACCAACTCTTTTTCCGAAGGTAACTGGCTTCAGCAGAGCGCAGATACCAAATACTGTCCTTCTAGTG
TAGCCGTAGTTAGGCCACCACTTCAAGAACTCTGTAGCACCGCCTACATACCTCGCTCTGCTAATCCTGT
TACCAGTGGCTGCTGCCAGTGGCGATAAGTCGTGTCTTACCGGGTTGGACTCAAGACGATAGTTACCGGA
TAAGGCGCAGCGGTCGGGCTGAACGGGGGGTTCGTGCACACAGCCCAGCTTGGAGCGAACGACCTACACC
GAACTGAGATACCTACAGCGTGAGCTATGAGAAAGCGCCACGCTTCCCGAAGGGAGAAAGGCGGACAGGT
ATCCGGTAAGCGGCAGGGTCGGAACAGGAGAGCGCACGAGGGAGCTTCCAGGGGGAAACGCCTGGTATCT
TTATAGTCCTGTCGGGTTTCGCCACCTCTGACTTGAGCGTCGATTTTTGTGATGCTCGTCAGGGGGGCGG
AGCCTATGGAAAAACGCCAGCAACGCGGCCTTTTTACGGTTCCTGGCCTTTTGCTGGCCTTTTGCTCACA
TGTTCTTTCCTGCGTTATCCCCTGATTCTGTGGATAACCGTATTACCGCCTTTGAGTGAGCTGATACCGC
TCGCCGCAGCCGAACGACCGAGCGCAGCGAGTCAGTGAGCGAGGAAGCGGAAGAGCGCCCAATACGCAAA
CCGCCTCTCCCCGCGCGTTGGCCGATTCATTAATGCAGCTGGCACGACAGGTTTCCCGACTGGAAAGCGG
GCAGTGAGCGCAACGCAATTAATGTGAGTTACCTCACTCATTAGGCACCCCAGGCTTTACACTTTATGCT
TCCGGCTCCTATGTTGTGTGGAATTGTGAGCGGATAACAATTTCACACAGGAAACAGCTATGACCATGAT
TACGCCAAGCGCGCAATTAACCCTCACTAAAGGGAACAAAAGCTGGAGCTCGGGGGATCTGCCAATTGAA
CATAACATGGTAGTTACATATACTAGTAATATGGTTCGGCACACATTAAAAGTATAAAAACTATCTGAAT
TACGAATTACATATATTGGTCATAAAAATCAATCAATCATCGTGTGTTTTATATGTCTCTTATCTAAGTA
TAAGAATATCCATAGTTAATATTCACTTACGCTACCTTTTAACCTGTAATCATTGTCAACAGGATATGTT
AACGACCCACATTGATAAACGCTAGTATTTCTTTTTCCTCTTCTTATTGGCCGGCTGTCTCTATACTCCC
CTATAGTCTGTTTCTTTTCGTTTCGATTGTCCCTATCAGTGATAGAGATGGCGCACATGGTACGCTGTGG
TGCTCGCGGCTGGGAACGAAACTCTGGGAGCTGCGATTGGCAGAAGCTTTTACTGTATGTACATACAGTG
TTTTAGAGCTAGAAATAGCAAGTTAAAATAAGGCTAGTCCGTTATCAACTTGAAAAAGTGGCACCGAGTC
GGTGCTTTTTTCTCGAGCCATATCCAACTTCCAATTTAATCTTTCTTTTTTAATTTTCACTTATTTGCGA
TACAGAAAGAAAAAAGCGATAGTAACTATTGAATTTTGTTTGGATTTGGTTAGATTAGATATGGTTTCTC
TTTATATTTACATGCTAAAAATGGGCTACACCAGAGATACATAATTAGATATATATACGCCAGTACACCT
TATCGGCCCAAGCCTTGTCCCAAGGCAGCGTTTTGTTCTTGGAAACGCTGCCCTACACGTTCGCTATGCT
TCAAGAACTTTTCTGAGCACTTCATGATGCATGTTTGTTCCTTATTGGTTAGCTTTGATGTTGTGAAGTC
ATTGACACAGTCTGTGAAACATCTTTCTACCAGATTAGAGTACAAACGCATGAAATCCTTCATTTGCTTT
TGTTCCACTACTTTTTGGAACTCTTGTTGTTCTTTGGTACCCAATTCGCCCTATAGTGAGTCGTATTACG
CGCGCTCACTGGCCGTCGTTTTACAACGTCGTGACTGGGAAAACCCTGGCGTTACCCAACTTAATCGCCT
TGCAGCACATCCCCCTTTCGCCAGCTGGCGTAATAGCGAAGAGGCCCGCACCGATCGCCCTTCCCAACAG
TTGCGCAGCCTGAATGGCGAATGG
[124 nt withheld, positions 4785-4908]
C
[91 nt withheld, positions 4910-5000]
A
[49 nt withheld, positions 5002-5050]
CCTTTGACGTTGGAGTCCACGTTCTTT
[37 nt withheld, positions 5078-5114]
ACCCTATCTCGGTCTATTCTTTTGATTTATAAGGGATTTTGCCGATTTCGGCCTATTGGTTAAAAAATGA
GCTGATTTAACAAAAATTTAACGCGAATTTTAACAAAATATTAACGTTTACAATTTCCTGATGCGGTATT
TTCTCCTTACGCATCTGTGCGGTATTTCACACCGCATATCGACGGTCGAGGAGAACTTCTAGTATATCCA
CATACCTAATATTATTGCCTTATTAAAAATGGAATCCCAACAATTACATCAAAATCCACATTCTCTTCAA
AATCAATTGTCCTGTACTTCCTTGTTCATGTGTGTTCAAAAACGTTATATTTATAGGATAATTATACTCT
ATTTCTCAACAAGTAATTGGTTGTTTGGCCGAGCGGTCTAAGGCGCCTGATTCAAGAAATATCTTGACCG
CAGTTAACTGTGGGAATACTCAGGTATCGTAAGATGCAAGAGTTCGAATCTCTTAGCAACCATTATTTTT
TTCCTCAACATAACGAGAACACACAGGGGCGCTATCGCACAGAATCAAATTCGATGACTGGAAATTTTTT
GTTAATTTCAGAGGTCGCCTGACGCATATACCTTTTTCAACTGAAAAATTGGGAGAAAAAGGAAAGGTGA
GAGGCCGGAACCGGCTTTTCATATAGAATAGAGAAGCGTTCATGACTAAATGCTTGCATCACAATACTTG
AAGTTGACAATATTATTTAAGGACCTATTGTTTTTTCCAATAGGTGGTTAGCAATCGTCTTACTTTCTAA
CTTTTCTTACCTTTTACATTTCAGCAATATATATATATATTTCAAGGATATACCATTCTAATGTCTGCCC
CTATGTCTGCCCCTAAGAAGATCGTCGTTTTGCCAGGTGACCACGTTGGTCAAGAAATCACAGCCGAAGC
CATTAAGGTTCTTAAAGCTATTTCTGATGTTCGTTCCAATGTCAAGTTCGATTTCGAAAATCATTTAATT
GGTGGTGCTGCTATCGATGCTACAGGTGTCCCACTTCCAGATGAGGCGCTGGAAGCCTCCAAGAAGGTTG
ATGCCGTTTTGTTAGGTGCTGTGGCTGGTCCTAAATGGGGTACCGGTAGTGTTAGACCTGAACAAGGTTT
ACTAAAAATCCGTAAAGAACTTCAATTGTACGCCAACTTAAGACCATGTAACTTTGCATCCGACTCTCTT
TTAGACTTATCTCCAATCAAGCCACAATTTGCTAAAGGTACTGACTTCGTTGTTGTCAGAGAATTAGTGG
GAGGTATTTACTTTGGTAAGAGAAAGGAAGACGATGGTGATGGTGTCGCTTGGGATAGTGAACAATACAC
CGTTCCAGAAGTGCAAAGAATCACAAGAATGGCCGCTTTCATGGCCCTACAACATGAGCCACCATTGCCT
ATTTGGTCCTTGGATAAAGCTAATCTTTTGGCCTCTTCAAGATTATGGAGAAAAACTGTGGAGGAAACCA
TCAAGAACGAATTCCCTACATTGAAGGTTCAACATCAATTGATTGATTCTGCCGCCATGATCCTAGTTAA
GAACCCAACCCACCTAAATGGTATTATAATCACCAGCAACATGTTTGGTGATATCATCTCCGATGAAGCC
TCCGTTATCCCAGGTTCCTTGGGTTTGTTGCCATCTGCGTCCTTGGCCTCTTTGCCAGACAAGAACACCG
CATTTGGTTTGTACGAACCATGCCACGGTTCTGCTCCAGATTTGCCAAAGAATAAGGTTGACCCTATCGC
CACTATCTTGTCTGCTGCAATGATGTTGAAATTGTCATTGAACTTGCCTGAAGAAGGTAAGGCCATTGAA
GATGCAGTTAAAAAGGTTTTGGATGCAGGTATCAGAACTGGTGATTTAGGTGGTTCCAACAGTACCACCG
AAGTCGGTGATGCTGTCGCCGAAGAAGTTAAGAAAATCCTTGCTTAAAAAGATTCTCTTTTTTTATGATA
TTTGTACATAAACTTTATAAATGAAATTCATAATAGAAACGACACGAAATTACAAAATGGAATATGTTCA
TAGGGTAGACGAAACTATATACGCAATCTACATACATTTATCAAGAAGGAGAAAAAGGAGGATAGTAAAG
GAATACAGGTAAGCAAATTGATACTAATGGCTCAACGTGATAAGGAAAAAGAATTGCACTTTAACATTAA
TATTGACAAGGAGGAGGGCACCACACAAAAAGTTAGGTGTAACAGAAAATCATGAAACTACGATTCCTAA
TTTGATATTGGAGGATTTTCTCTAAAAAAAAAAAAATACAACAAATAAAAAACACTCAATGACCTGACCA
TTTGATGGAGTTTAAGTCAATACCTTCTTGAAGCATTTCCCATAATGGTGAAAGTTCCCTCAAGAATTTT
ACTCTGTCAGAAACGGCCTTACGACGTAGTCGATATGGTGCACTCTCAGTACAATCTGCTCTGATGCCGC
ATAGTTAAGCCAGCCCCGACACCCGCCAACACCCGCTGACGCGCCCTGACGGGCTTGTCTGCTCCCGGCA
TCCGCTTACAGACAAGCTGTGACCGTCTCCGGGAGCTGCATGTGTCAGAGGTTTTCACCGTCATCACCGA
AACGCGCGA
