LOCUS       Exported 692 bp ds-DNA linear SYN 09-JUN-2021
DEFINITION  aTc inducible gRNA expression vector.
ACCESSION   .
VERSION     .
KEYWORDS    pRPR1(1xTetO)_gRNA_handle_RPR1t
SOURCE      synthetic DNA construct
  ORGANISM  synthetic DNA construct
REFERENCE   1 (bases 1 to 692)
  AUTHORS   Farzadfard F, Perli SD, Lu TK
  TITLE     Tunable and Multifunctional Eukaryotic Transcription Factors Based
            on CRISPR/Cas.
  JOURNAL   ACS Synth Biol. 2013 Sep 11.
  PUBMED    23977949
REFERENCE   2 (bases 1 to 692)
  AUTHORS   .
  TITLE     Direct Submission
  JOURNAL   Exported Jun 9, 2021 from SnapGene Server 1.1.58
            http://www.snapgene.com
FEATURES             Location/Qualifiers
     source          1..692
                     /organism="synthetic DNA construct"
                     /mol_type="other DNA"
     terminator      383..445
                     /label=RPR1 terminator
                     /note="transcription terminator for the S. cerevisiae RNase
                     P RNA gene"
     misc_RNA        complement(458..533)
                     /label=gRNA scaffold
                     /note="guide RNA scaffold for the Streptococcus pyogenes
                     CRISPR/Cas9 system"
     protein_bind    625..643
                     /gene="tetO"
                     /label=tet operator
                     /bound_moiety="tetracycline repressor TetR"
                     /note="bacterial operator O2 for the tetR and tetA genes"
ORIGIN
        1 gggtaccaaa gaacaacaag agttccaaaa agtagtggaa caaaagcaaa tgaaggattt
       61 catgcgtttg tactctaatc tggtagaaag atgtttcaca gactgtgtca atgacttcac
      121 aacatcaaag ctaaccaata aggaacaaac atgcatcatg aagtgctcag aaaagttctt
      181 gaagcatagc gaacgtgtag ggcagcgttt ccaagaacaa aacgctgcct tgggacaagg
      241 cttgggccga taaggtgtac tggcgtatat atatctaatt atgtatctct ggtgtagccc
      301 atttttagca tgtaaatata aagagaaacc atatctaatc taaccaaatc caaacaaaat
      361 tcaatagtta ctatcgcttt tttctttctg tatcgcaaat aagtgaaaat taaaaaagaa
      421 agattaaatt ggaagttgga tatggctcga gaaaaaagca ccgactcggt gccacttttt
      481 caagttgata acggactagc cttattttaa cttgctattt ctagctctaa aacactgtat
      541 gtacatacag taaaagcttc tgccaatcgc agctcccaga gtttcgttcc cagccgcgag
      601 caccacagcg taccatgtgc gccatctcta tcactgatag ggacaatcga aacgaaaaga
      661 aacagactat aggggagtat agagacagcc gg
//
